>Addgene plasmid #200959 | Golgi-TurboID | addgene full sequence | sequence record 393507 | Addgene NGS Result
CGCTGAGTAGTGCGCGAGCAAAATTTAAGCTACAACAAGGCAAGGCTTGACCGACAATTGCATGAAGAAT
CTGCTTAGGGTTAGGCGTTTTGCGCTGCTTCGCGATGTACGGGCCAGATATACGCGTTGACATTGATTAT
TGACTAGTTATTAATAGTAATCAATTACGGGGTCATTAGTTCATAGCCCATATATGGAGTTCCGCGTTAC
ATAACTTACGGTAAATGGCCCGCCTGGCTGACCGCCCAACGACCCCCGCCCATTGACGTCAATAATGACG
TATGTTCCCATAGTAACGCCAATAGGGACTTTCCATTGACGTCAATGGGTGGAGTATTTACGGTAAACTG
CCCACTTGGCAGTACATCAAGTGTATCATATGCCAAGTACGCCCCCTATTGACGTCAATGACGGTAAATG
GCCCGCCTGGCATTATGCCCAGTACATGACCTTATGGGACTTTCCTACTTGGCAGTACATCTACGTATTA
GTCATCGCTATTACCATGGTGATGCGGTTTTGGCAGTACATCAATGGGCGTGGATAGCGGTTTGACTCAC
GGGGATTTCCAAGTCTCCACCCCATTGACGTCAATGGGAGTTTGTTTTGGCACCAAAATCAACGGGACTT
TCCAAAATGTCGTAACAACTCCGCCCCATTGACGCAAATGGGCGGTAGGCGTGTACGGTGGGAGGTCTAT
ATAAGCAGAGCTCTCTGGCTAACTAGAGAACCCACTGCTTACTGGCTTATCGAAATTAATACGACTCACT
ATAGGGAGACCCAAGCTTGCGGCCGCCACCATGTACCCGTATGATGTTCCGGATTACGCTGGCTATCCCT
ACGACGTGCCCGACTATGCCGGGTACCCCTATGACGTCCCAGACTACGCAGCTAGCAAAGACAATACTGT
GCCTCTGAAGCTGATCGCTCTCCTGGCTAATGGCGAGTTCCATAGTGGCGAACAGCTGGGAGAAACCCTG
GGCATGTCCAGGGCCGCTATCAACAAGCACATTCAGACTCTGCGCGACTGGGGCGTGGACGTGTTCACCG
TGCCCGGAAAGGGCTACTCTCTGCCCGAGCCTATCCCGCTGCTGAACGCTAAACAGATTCTGGGACAGCT
GGACGGCGGGAGCGTGGCAGTCCTGCCTGTGGTCGACTCCACCAATCAGTACCTGCTGGATCGAATCGGC
GAGCTGAAGAGTGGGGATGCTTGCATTGCAGAATATCAGCAGGCAGGGAGAGGAAGCAGAGGGAGGAAAT
GGTTCTCTCCTTTTGGAGCTAACCTGTACCTGAGTATGTTTTGGCGCCTGAAGCGGGGACCAGCAGCAAT
CGGCCTGGGCCCGGTCATCGGAATTGTCATGGCAGAAGCGCTGCGAAAGCTGGGAGCAGACAAGGTGCGA
GTCAAATGGCCCAATGACCTGTATCTGCAGGATAGAAAGCTGGCAGGCATCCTGGTGGAGCTGGCCGGAA
TAACAGGCGATGCTGCACAGATCGTCATTGGCGCCGGGATTAACGTGGCTATGAGGCGCGTGGAGGAAAG
CGTGGTCAATCAGGGCTGGATCACACTGCAGGAAGCAGGGATTAACCTGGACAGGAATACTCTGGCCGCT
ACGCTGATCCGAGAGCTGCGGGCAGCCCTGGAACTGTTCGAGCAGGAAGGCCTGGCTCCATATCTGCCAC
GGTGGGAGAAGCTGGATAACTTCATCAATAGACCCGTGAAGCTGATCATTGGGGACAAAGAGATTTTCGG
GATTAGCCGGGGGATTGATAAACAGGGAGCCCTGCTGCTGGAACAGGACGGAGTTATCAAACCCTGGATG
GGCGGAGAAATCAGTCTGCGGTCTGCCGAAAAGGAATTCTTCCTTTGGCGGATTTTCTGTTTTCGGAAGT
GACTCGAGCATGCATCTAGAGGGCCCTATTCTATAGTGTCACCTAAATGCTAGAGCTCGCTGATCAGCCT
CGACTGTGCCTTCTAGTTGCCAGCCATCTGTTGTTTGCCCCTCCCCCGTGCCTTCCTTGACCCTGGAAGG
TGCCACTCCCACTGTCCTTTCCTAATAAAATGAGGAAATTGCATCGCATTGTCTGAGTAGGTGTCATTCT
ATTCTGGGGGGTGGGGTGGGGCAGGACAGCAAGGGGGAGGATTGGGAAGACAATAGCAGGCATGCTGGGG
ATGCGGTGGGCTCTATGGCTTCTGAGGCGGAAAGAACCAGCTGGGGCTCTAGGGGGTATCCCC
[124 nt withheld, positions 2234-2357]
C
[91 nt withheld, positions 2359-2449]
A
[49 nt withheld, positions 2451-2499]
CCTTTGACGTTGGAGTCCACGTTCTTT
[37 nt withheld, positions 2527-2563]
ACCCTATCTCGGTCTATTCTTTTGATTTATAAGGGATTTTGCCGATTTCGGCCTATTGGTTAAAAAATGA
GCTGATTTAACAAAAATTTAACGCGAATTAATTCTGTGGAATGTGTGTCAGTTAGGGTGTGGAAAGTCCC
CAGGCTCCCCAGCAGGCAGAAGTATGCAAAGCATGCATCTCAATTAGTCAGCAACCAGGTGTGGAAAGTC
CCCAGGCTCCCCAGCAGGCAGAAGTATGCAAAGCATGCATCTCAATTAGTCAGCAACCATAGTCCCGCCC
CTAACTCCGCCCATCCCGCCCCTAACTCCGCCCAGTTCCGCCCATTCTCCGCCCCATGGCTGACTAATTT
TTTTTATTTATGCAGAGGCCGAGGCCGCCTCTGCCTCTGAGCTATTCCAGAAGTAGTGAGGAGGCTTTTT
TGGAGGCCTAGGCTTTTGCAAAAAGCTCCCGGGAGCTTGTATATCCATTTTCGGATCTGATCAAGAGACA
GGATGAGGATCGTTTCGCATGATTGAACAAGATGGATTGCACGCAGGTTCTCCGGCCGCTTGGGTGGAGA
GGCTATTCGGCTATGACTGGGCACAACAGACAATCGGCTGCTCTGATGCCGCCGTGTTCCGGCTGTCAGC
GCAGGGGCGCCCGGTTCTTTTTGTCAAGACCGACCTGTCCGGTGCCCTGAATGAACTGCAGGACGAGGCA
GCGCGGCTATCGTGGCTGGCCACGACGGGCGTTCCTTGCGCAGCTGTGCTCGACGTTGTCACTGAAGCGG
GAAGGGACTGGCTGCTATTGGGCGAAGTGCCGGGGCAGGATCTCCTGTCATCTCACCTTGCTCCTGCCGA
GAAAGTATCCATCATGGCTGATGCAATGCGGCGGCTGCATACGCTTGATCCGGCTACCTGCCCATTCGAC
CACCAAGCGAAACATCGCATCGAGCGAGCACGTACTCGGATGGAAGCCGGTCTTGTCGATCAGGATGATC
TGGACGAAGAGCATCAGGGGCTCGCGCCAGCCGAACTGTTCGCCAGGCTCAAGGCGCGCATGCCCGACGG
CGAGGATCTCGTCGTGACCCATGGCGATGCCTGCTTGCCGAATATCATGGTGGAAAATGGCCGCTTTTCT
GGATTCATCGACTGTGGCCGGCTGGGTGTGGCGGACCGCTATCAGGACATAGCGTTGGCTACCCGTGATA
TTGCTGAAGAGCTTGGCGGCGAATGGGCTGACCGCTTCCTCGTGCTTTACGGTATCGCCGCTCCCGATTC
GCAGCGCATCGCCTTCTATCGCCTTCTTGACGAGTTCTTCTGAGCGGGACTCTGGGGTTCGAAATGACCG
ACCAAGCGACGCCCAACCTGCCATCACGAGATTTCGATTCCACCGCCGCCTTCTATGAAAGGTTGGGCTT
CGGAATCGTTTTCCGGGACGCCGGCTGGATGATCCTCCAGCGCGGGGATCTCATGCTGGAGTTCTTCGCC
CACCCCAACTTGTTTATTGCAGCTTATAATGGTTACAAATAAAGCAATAGCATCACAAATTTCACAAATA
AAGCATTTTTTTCACTGCATTCTAGTTGTGGTTTGTCCAAACTCATCAATGTATCTTATCATGTCTGTAT
ACCGTCGACCTCTAGCTAGAGCTTGGCGTAATCATGGTCATAGCTGTTTCCTGTGTGAAATTGTTATCCG
CTCACAATTCCACACAACATACGAGCCGGAAGCATAAAGTGTAAAGCCTGGGGTGCCTAATGAGTGAGCT
AACTCACATTAATTGCGTTGCGCTCACTGCCCGCTTTCCAGTCGGGAAACCTGTCGTGCCAGCTGCATTA
ATGAATCGGCCAACGCGCGGGGAGAGGCGGTTTGCGTATTGGGCGCTCTTCCGCTTCCTCGCTCACTGAC
TCGCTGCGCTCGGTCGTTCGGCTGCGGCGAGCGGTATCAGCTCACTCAAAGGCGGTAATACGGTTATCCA
CAGAATCAGGGGATAACGCAGGAAAGAACATGTGAGCAAAAGGCCAGCAAAAGGCCAGGAACCGTAAAAA
GGCCGCGTTGCTGGCGTTTTTCCATAGGCTCCGCCCCCCTGACGAGCATCACAAAAATCGACGCTCAAGT
CAGAGGTGGCGAAACCCGACAGGACTATAAAGATACCAGGCGTTTCCCCCTGGAAGCTCCCTCGTGCGCT
CTCCTGTTCCGACCCTGCCGCTTACCGGATACCTGTCCGCCTTTCTCCCTTCGGGAAGCGTGGCGCTTTC
TCATAGCTCACGCTGTAGGTATCTCAGTTCGGTGTAGGTCGTTCGCTCCAAGCTGGGCTGTGTGCACGAA
CCCCCCGTTCAGCCCGACCGCTGCGCCTTATCCGGTAACTATCGTCTTGAGTCCAACCCGGTAAGACACG
ACTTATCGCCACTGGCAGCAGCCACTGGTAACAGGATTAGCAGAGCGAGGTATGTAGGCGGTGCTACAGA
GTTCTTGAAGTGGTGGCCTAACTACGGCTACACTAGAAGAACAGTATTTGGTATCTGCGCTCTGCTGAAG
CCAGTTACCTTCGGAAAAAGAGTTGGTAGCTCTTGATCCGGCAAACAAACCACCGCTGGTAGCGGTGGTT
TTTTTGTTTGCAAGCAGCAGATTACGCGCAGAAAAAAAGGATCTCAAGAAGATCCTTTGATCTTTTCTAC
GGGGTCTGACGCTCAGTGGAACGAAAACTCACGTTAAGGGATTTTGGTCATGAGATTATCAAAAAGGATC
TTCACCTAGATCCTTTTAAATTAAAAATGAAGTTTTAAATCAATCTAAAGTATATATGAGTAAACTTGGT
CTGACAGTTACCAATGCTTAATCAGTGAGGCACCTATCTCAGCGATCTGTCTATTTCGTTCATCCATAGT
TGCCTGACTCCCCGTCGTGTAGATAACTACGATACGGGAGGGCTTACCATCTGGCCCCAGTGCTGCAATG
ATACCGCGAGACCCACGCTCACCGGCTCCAGATTTATCAGCAATAAACCAGCCAGCCGGAAGGGCCGAGC
GCAGAAGTGGTCCTGCAACTTTATCCGCCTCCATCCAGTCTATTAATTGTTGCCGGGAAGCTAGAGTAAG
TAGTTCGCCAGTTAATAGTTTGCGCAACGTTGTTGCCATTGCTACAGGCATCGTGGTGTCACGCTCGTCG
TTTGGTATGGCTTCATTCAGCTCCGGTTCCCAACGATCAAGGCGAGTTACATGATCCCCCATGTTGTGCA
AAAAAGCGGTTAGCTCCTTCGGTCCTCCGATCGTTGTCAGAAGTAAGTTGGCCGCAGTGTTATCACTCAT
GGTTATGGCAGCACTGCATAATTCTCTTACTGTCATGCCATCCGTAAGATGCTTTTCTGTGACTGGTGAG
TACTCAACCAAGTCATTCTGAGAATAGTGTATGCGGCGACCGAGTTGCTCTTGCCCGGCGTCAATACGGG
ATAATACCGCGCCACATAGCAGAACTTTAAAAGTGCTCATCATTGGAAAACGTTCTTCGGGGCGAAAACT
CTCAAGGATCTTACCGCTGTTGAGATCCAGTTCGATGTAACCCACTCGTGCACCCAACTGATCTTCAGCA
TCTTTTACTTTCACCAGCGTTTCTGGGTGAGCAAAAACAGGAAGGCAAAATGCCGCAAAAAAGGGAATAA
GGGCGACACGGAAATGTTGAATACTCATACTCTTCCTTTTTCAATATTATTGAAGCATTTATCAGGGTTA
TTGTCTCATGAGCGGATACATATTTGAATGTATTTAGAAAAATAAACAAATAGGGGTTCCGCGCACATTT
CCCCGAAAAGTGCCACCTGACGTCGACGGATCGGGAGATCTCCCGATCCCCTATGGTGCACTCTCAGTAC
AATCTGCTCTGATGCCGCATAGTTAAGCCAGTATCTGCTCCCTGCTTGTGTGTTGGAGGT
Features (pLannotate 1.2.2; 21 found; start..end, strand, type, name):
    129..508     +  enhancer       CMV enhancer: human cytomegalovirus immediate early enhancer
    509..712     +  promoter       CMV promoter: human cytomegalovirus (CMV) immediate early promoter
    708..741     +  LTR            5' LTR (truncated) (fragment): truncated 5' long terminal repeat (LTR) from HIV-1
    757..775     +  promoter       T7 promoter: promoter for bacteriophage T7 RNA polymerase
    897..1853    +  CDS            TurboID: mutant of the E. coli biotin ligase BioID engineered for improved catalytic efficiency (Branon et al., 2018)
   1920..1938    -  promoter       SP6 promoter: promoter for bacteriophage SP6 RNA polymerase
   1964..2188    +  polyA_signal   bGH poly(A) signal: bovine growth hormone polyadenylation signal
   2192..2213    +  promoter       SV40 promoter (fragment): SV40 enhancer and early promoter
   2234..2662    +  rep_origin     f1 ori (sequence partly withheld): f1 bacteriophage origin of replication; arrow indicates direction of (+) strand synthesis
   2676..3005    +  promoter       SV40 promoter: SV40 enhancer and early promoter
   3072..3863    +  CDS            neo: KKA2_KLEPN - Also known as kan, nptII. Experimental evidence at protein level: Swiss-Prot protein existence level 1. Resistance to kanamycin, neomycin, paromomycin, ribostamycin, butirosin and gentamicin B. From Klebsiella pneumoniae.
   3887..4045    +  CDS            ble (fragment): BLE_KLEPN - Experimental evidence at protein level: Swiss-Prot protein existence level 1. Binding protein with a strong affinity to the bleomycin family of antibiotics. Binds to CL990; an antimitotic-antibiotic compound. From Klebsiella pneumoniae.
   4040..4161    +  polyA_signal   SV40 poly(A) signal: SV40 polyadenylation signal
   4234..4250    -  protein_bind   lac operator: The lac repressor binds to the lac operator to inhibit transcription in E. coli. This inhibition can be relieved by adding lactose or isopropyl-β-D-thiogalactopyranoside (IPTG). lac repressor encoded by lacI
   4258..4288    -  promoter       lac promoter: promoter for the E. coli lac operon
   4303..4324    -  protein_bind   CAP binding site: CAP binding activates transcription in the presence of cAMP. E. coli catabolite activator protein
   4337..4429    -  CDS            lacI (fragment): lac repressor; lacI; The lac repressor binds to the lac operator to inhibit transcription in E. coli. This inhibition can be relieved by adding lactose or isopropyl-β-D-thiogalactopyranoside (IPTG).
   4612..5200    -  rep_origin     ori: high-copy-number ColE1/pMB1/pBR322/pUC origin of replication
   5371..6231    -  CDS            AmpR: β-lactamase; bla; confers resistance to ampicillin, carbenicillin, and related antibiotics
   6232..6336    -  promoter       AmpR promoter: bla
   6395..6447    -  misc_feature   bom (fragment): basis of mobility region from pBR322
