[The description below was written by a language model from this plasmid's Addgene catalogue record and pLannotate feature annotations shown in this document.]
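Description:
Golgi-TurboID is a mammalian expression plasmid built on the pcDNA3 backbone (about 6.5 kb in total) for transient expression of a Golgi-targeted, HA-tagged TurboID biotin ligase. It is propagated in E. coli through a high-copy ColE1/pUC-type origin with ampicillin selection from the β-lactamase gene. An f1 origin is also present. The backbone carries an SV40 promoter-driven neomycin phosphotransferase cassette with an SV40 polyadenylation signal, which would in principle permit G418 selection of mammalian cells, although the stated purpose is transient expression.

The payload sits between the HindIII and XhoI cloning sites. It is transcribed from the human cytomegalovirus immediate early enhancer and promoter and terminated by the bovine growth hormone polyadenylation signal. T7 and SP6 promoters flank the insert, as is usual for pcDNA3. The annotated coding feature is TurboID, an engineered E. coli biotin ligase with improved catalytic efficiency that biotinylates nearby proteins. The catalogue lists an N-terminal HA tag and a roughly 1.1 kb insert, somewhat longer than the annotated TurboID segment. The remaining sequence presumably holds the HA epitope and the Golgi localisation element, but the feature table annotates neither, and the record does not state which targeting sequence is used. Short hits such as the HIV-1 LTR, ble and lacI fragments appear to be backbone remnants or partial annotation matches rather than functional parts.

The associated publication concerns proximity-labelling chemoproteomics of subcellular compartments. This fits using the construct to biotinylate and enrich Golgi-proximal proteins, with HA detection to confirm expression and localisation.
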