Addgene plasmid #200959: Golgi-TurboID
Purpose: Transiently expresses golgi localized TurboID with HA tags
Depositing lab: Keriann Backus. Publication: Proximity-labeling chemoproteomics defines the subcellular cysteinome and inflammation-responsive mitochondrial redoxome. Yan T, Julio AR, Villanueva M, Jones AE, Ball AB, Boatner LM, Turmon AC, Nguyen KB, Yen SL, Desai HS, Divakaruni AS, Backus KM. Cell Chem Biol. 2023 Jul 20;30(7):811-827.e7. doi: 10.1016/j.chembiol.2023.06.008. Epub 2023 Jul 6. PubMed 37419112.
Backbone
  Vector backbone: pcDNA3
  Backbone size w/o insert (bp): 5000
  Total vector size (bp): 6500
  Vector type: Mammalian Expression
Growth in bacteria
  Bacterial resistance: Ampicillin, 100 μg/mL
  Growth temperature: 37°C
  Growth strain: DH5alpha
  Copy number: Unknown
Gene/Insert
  Gene/Insert name: Golgi-TurboID
  Species: H. sapiens (human)
  Insert size (bp): 1089
  Promoter: CMV
  Tag / fusion protein: HA (N terminal on insert)
  Cloning method: Restriction Enzyme; 5′ cloning site HindIII (unknown if destroyed); 3′ cloning site XhoI (unknown if destroyed)
  Sequencing primers: 5′ cggccgccaccatgtacccgt; 3′ gtgactcgagcatgcatctag
Terms and licenses: Academic/Nonprofit Terms; Industry Terms: Not Available to Industry
Depositor comments: “Please visit https://www.biorxiv.org/content/10.1101/2023.01.22.525042v2 for bioRxiv preprint.
How to cite: Golgi-TurboID was a gift from Keriann Backus (Addgene plasmid # 200959 ; http://n2t.net/addgene:200959 ; RRID:Addgene_200959)
